>Addgene plasmid #42516 | pLKO-shPKM2_4 | addgene full sequence | sequence record 258779 | Addgene NGS Result
TTGGGGTTGCGCCTTTTCCAAGGCAGCCCTGGGTTTGCGCAGGGACGCGGCTGCTCTGGGCGTGGTTCCG
GGAAACGCAGCGGCGCCGACCCTGGGTCTCGCACATTCTTCACGTCCGTTCGCAGCGTCACCCGGATCTT
CGCCGCTACCCTTGTGGGCCCCCCGGCGACGCTTCCTGCTCCGCCCCTAAGTCGGGAAGGTTCCTTGCGG
TTCGCGGCGTGCCGGACGTGACAAACGGAAGCCGCACGTCTCACTAGTACCCTCGCAGACGGACAGCGCC
AGGGAGCAATGGCAGCGCGCCGACCGCGATGGGCTGTGGCCAATAGCGGCTGCTCAGCAGGGCGCGCCGA
GAGCAGCGGCCGGGAAGGGGCGGTGCGGGAGGCGGGGTGTGGGGCGGTAGTGTGGGCCCTGTTCCTGCCC
GCGCGGTGTTCCGCATTCTGCAAGCCTCCGGAGCGCACGTCGGCAGTCGGCTCCCTCGTTGACCGAATCA
CCGACCTCTCTCCCCAGGGGGATCCACCGGAGCTTACCATGACCGAGTACAAGCCCACGGTGCGCCTCGC
CACCCGCGACGACGTCCCCAGGGCCGTACGCACCCTCGCCGCCGCGTTCGCCGACTACCCCGCCACGCGC
CACACCGTCGATCCGGACCGCCACATCGAGCGGGTCACCGAGCTGCAAGAACTCTTCCTCACGCGCGTCG
GGCTCGACATCGGCAAGGTGTGGGTCGCGGACGACGGCGCCGCGGTGGCGGTCTGGACCACGCCGGAGAG
CGTCGAAGCGGGGGCGGTGTTCGCCGAGATCGGCCCGCGCATGGCCGAGTTGAGCGGTTCCCGGCTGGCC
GCGCAGCAACAGATGGAAGGCCTCCTGGCGCCGCACCGGCCCAAGGAGCCCGCGTGGTTCCTGGCCACCG
TCGGCGTCTCGCCCGACCACCAGGGCAAGGGTCTGGGCAGCGCCGTCGTGCTCCCCGGAGTGGAGGCGGC
CGAGCGCGCCGGGGTGCCCGCCTTCCTGGAGACCTCCGCGCCCCGCAACCTCCCCTTCTACGAGCGGCTC
GGCTTCACCGTCACCGCCGACGTCGAGGTGCCCGAAGGACCGCGCACCTGGTGCATGACCCGCAAGCCCG
GTGCCTGACGCCCGCCCCACGACCCGCAGCGCCCGACCGAAAGGAGCGCACGACCCCATGCATCGGTACC
TTTAAGACCAATGACTTACAAGGCAGCTGTAGATCTTAGCCACTTTTTAAAAGAAAAGGGGGGACTGGAA
GGGCTAATTCACTCCCAACGAAGACAAGATCTGCTTTTTGCTTGTACTGGGTCTCTCTGGTTAGACCAGA
TCTGAGCCTGGGAGCTCTCTGGCTAACTAGGGAACCCACTGCTTAAGCCTCAATAAAGCTTGCCTTGAGT
GCTTCAAGTAGTGTGTGCCCGTCTGTTGTGTGACTCTGGTAACTAGAGATCCCTCAGACCCTTTTAGTCA
GTGTGGAAAATCTCTAGCAGTAGTAGTTCATGTCATCTTATTATTCAGTATTTATAACTTGCAAAGAAAT
GAATATCAGAGAGTGAGAGGAACTTGTTTATTGCAGCTTATAATGGTTACAAATAAAGCAATAGCATCAC
AAATTTCACAAATAAAGCATTTTTTTCACTGCATTCTAGTTGTGGTTTGTCCAAACTCATCAATGTATCT
TATCATGTCTGGCTCTAGCTATCCCGCCCCTAACTCCGCCCATCCCGCCCCTAACTCCGCCCAGTTCCGC
CCATTCTCCGCCCCATGGCTGACTAATTTTTTTTATTTATGCAGAGGCCGAGGCCGCCTCGGCCTCTGAG
CTATTCCAGAAGTAGTGAGGAGGCTTTTTTGGAGGCCTAGGGACGTACCCAATTCGCCCTATAGTGAGTC
GTATTACGCGCGCTCACTGGCCGTCGTTTTACAACGTCGTGACTGGGAAAACCCTGGCGTTACCCAACTT
AATCGCCTTGCAGCACATCCCCCTTTCGCCAGCTGGCGTAATAGCGAAGAGGCCCGCACCGATCGCCCTT
CCCAACAGTTGCGCAGCCTGAATGGCGAATGGG
[124 nt withheld, positions 2064-2187]
C
[91 nt withheld, positions 2189-2279]
A
[49 nt withheld, positions 2281-2329]
CCTTTGACGTTGGAGTCCACGTTCTTT
[37 nt withheld, positions 2357-2393]
ACCCTATCTCGGTCTATTCTTTTGATTTATAAGGGATTTTGCCGATTTCGGCCTATTGGTTAAAAAATGA
GCTGATTTAACAAAAATTTAACGCGAATTTTAACAAAATATTAACGCTTACAATTTAGGTGGCACTTTTC
GGGGAAATGTGCGCGGAACCCCTATTTGTTTATTTTTCTAAATACATTCAAATATGTATCCGCTCATGAG
ACAATAACCCTGATAAATGCTTCAATAATATTGAAAAAGGAAGAGTATGAGTATTCAACATTTCCGTGTC
GCCCTTATTCCCTTTTTTGCGGCATTTTGCCTTCCTGTTTTTGCTCACCCAGAAACGCTGGTGAAAGTAA
AAGATGCTGAAGATCAGTTGGGTGCACGAGTGGGTTACATCGAACTGGATCTCAACAGCGGTAAGATCCT
TGAGAGTTTTCGCCCCGAAGAACGTTTTCCAATGATGAGCACTTTTAAAGTTCTGCTATGTGGCGCGGTA
TTATCCCGTATTGACGCCGGGCAAGAGCAACTCGGTCGCCGCATACACTATTCTCAGAATGACTTGGTTG
AGTACTCACCAGTCACAGAAAAGCATCTTACGGATGGCATGACAGTAAGAGAATTATGCAGTGCTGCCAT
AACCATGAGTGATAACACTGCGGCCAACTTACTTCTGACAACGATCGGAGGACCGAAGGAGCTAACCGCT
TTTTTGCACAACATGGGGGATCATGTAACTCGCCTTGATCGTTGGGAACCGGAGCTGAATGAAGCCATAC
CAAACGACGAGCGTGACACCACGATGCCTGTAGCAATGGCAACAACGTTGCGCAAACTATTAACTGGCGA
ACTACTTACTCTAGCTTCCCGGCAACAATTAATAGACTGGATGGAGGCGGATAAAGTTGCAGGACCACTT
CTGCGCTCGGCCCTTCCGGCTGGCTGGTTTATTGCTGATAAATCTGGAGCCGGTGAGCGTGGGTCTCGCG
GTATCATTGCAGCACTGGGGCCAGATGGTAAGCCCTCCCGTATCGTAGTTATCTACACGACGGGGAGTCA
GGCAACTATGGATGAACGAAATAGACAGATCGCTGAGATAGGTGCCTCACTGATTAAGCATTGGTAACTG
TCAGACCAAGTTTACTCATATATACTTTAGATTGATTTAAAACTTCATTTTTAATTTAAAAGGATCTAGG
TGAAGATCCTTTTTGATAATCTCATGACCAAAATCCCTTAACGTGAGTTTTCGTTCCACTGAGCGTCAGA
CCCCGTAGAAAAGATCAAAGGATCTTCTTGAGATCCTTTTTTTCTGCGCGTAATCTGCTGCTTGCAAACA
AAAAAACCACCGCTACCAGCGGTGGTTTGTTTGCCGGATCAAGAGCTACCAACTCTTTTTCCGAAGGTAA
CTGGCTTCAGCAGAGCGCAGATACCAAATACTGTTCTTCTAGTGTAGCCGTAGTTAGGCCACCACTTCAA
GAACTCTGTAGCACCGCCTACATACCTCGCTCTGCTAATCCTGTTACCAGTGGCTGCTGCCAGTGGCGAT
AAGTCGTGTCTTACCGGGTTGGACTCAAGACGATAGTTACCGGATAAGGCGCAGCGGTCGGGCTGAACGG
GGGGTTCGTGCACACAGCCCAGCTTGGAGCGAACGACCTACACCGAACTGAGATACCTACAGCGTGAGCT
ATGAGAAAGCGCCACGCTTCCCGAAGGGAGAAAGGCGGACAGGTATCCGGTAAGCGGCAGGGTCGGAACA
GGAGAGCGCACGAGGGAGCTTCCAGGGGGAAACGCCTGGTATCTTTATAGTCCTGTCGGGTTTCGCCACC
TCTGACTTGAGCGTCGATTTTTGTGATGCTCGTCAGGGGGGCGGAGCCTATGGAAAAACGCCAGCAACGC
GGCCTTTTTACGGTTCCTGGCCTTTTGCTGGCCTTTTGCTCACATGTTCTTTCCTGCGTTATCCCCTGAT
TCTGTGGATAACCGTATTACCGCCTTTGAGTGAGCTGATACCGCTCGCCGCAGCCGAACGACCGAGCGCA
GCGAGTCAGTGAGCGAGGAAGCGGAAGAGCGCCCAATACGCAAACCGCCTCTCCCCGCGCGTTGGCCGAT
TCATTAATGCAGCTGGCACGACAGGTTTCCCGACTGGAAAGCGGGCAGTGAGCGCAACGCAATTAATGTG
AGTTAGCTCACTCATTAGGCACCCCAGGCTTTACACTTTATGCTTCCGGCTCGTATGTTGTGTGGAATTG
TGAGCGGATAACAATTTCACACAGGAAACAGCTATGACCATGATTACGCCAAGCGCGCAATTAACCCTCA
CTAAAGGGAACAAAAGCTGGAGCTGCAAGCTTAATGTAGTCTTATGCAATACTCTTGTAGTCTTGCAACA
TGGTAACGATGAGTTAGCAACATGCCTTACAAGGAGAGAAAAAGCACCGTGCATGCCGATTGGTGGAAGT
AAGGTGGTACGATCGTGCCTTATTAGGAAGGCAACAGACGGGTCTGACATGGATTGGACGAACCACTGAA
TTGCCGCATTGCAGAGATATTGTATTTAAGTGCCTAGCTCGATACATAAACGGGTCTCTCTGGTTAGACC
AGATCTGAGCCTGGGAGCTCTCTGGCTAACTAGGGAACCCACTGCTTAAGCCTCAATAAAGCTTGCCTTG
AGTGCTTCAAGTAGTGTGTGCCCGTCTGTTGTGTGACTCTGGTAACTAGAGATCCCTCAGACCCTTTTAG
TCAGTGTGGAAAATCTCTAGCAGTGGCGCCCGAACAGGGACTTGAAAGCGAAAGGGAAACCAGAGGAGCT
CTCTCGACGCAGGACTCGGCTTGCTGAAGCGCGCACGGCAAGAGGCGAGGGGCGGCGACTGGTGAGTACG
CCAAAAATTTTGACTAGCGGAGGCTAGAAGGAGAGAGATGGGTGCGAGAGCGTCAGTATTAAGCGGGGGA
GAATTAGATCGCGATGGGAAAAAATTCGGTTAAGGCCAGGGGGAAAGAAAAAATATAAATTAAAACATAT
AGTATGGGCAAGCAGGGAGCTAGAACGATTCGCAGTTAATCCTGGCCTGTTAGAAACATCAGAAGGCTGT
AGACAAATACTGGGACAGCTACAACCATCCCTTCAGACAGGATCAGAAGAACTTAGATCATTATATAATA
CAGTAGCAACCCTCTATTGTGTGCATCAAAGGATAGAGATAAAAGACACCAAGGAAGCTTTAGACAAGAT
AGAGGAAGAGCAAAACAAAAGTAAGACCACCGCACAGCAAGCGGCCGCTGATCTTCAGACCTGGAGGAGG
AGATATGAGGGACAATTGGAGAAGTGAATTATATAAATATAAAGTAGTAAAAATTGAACCATTAGGAGTA
GCACCCACCAAGGCAAAGAGAAGAGTGGTGCAGAGAGAAAAAAGAGCAGTGGGAATAGGAGCTTTGTTCC
TTGGGTTCTTGGGAGCAGCAGGAAGCACTATGGGCGCAGCGTCAATGACGCTGACGGTACAGGCCAGACA
ATTATTGTCTGGTATAGTGCAGCAGCAGAACAATTTGCTGAGGGCTATTGAGGCGCAACAGCATCTGTTG
CAACTCACAGTCTGGGGCATCAAGCAGCTCCAGGCAAGAATCCTGGCTGTGGAAAGATACCTAAAGGATC
AACAGCTCCTGGGGATTTGGGGTTGCTCTGGAAAACTCATTTGCACCACTGCTGTGCCTTGGAATGCTAG
TTGGAGTAATAAATCTCTGGAACAGATTTGGAATCACACGACCTGGATGGAGTGGGACAGAGAAATTAAC
AATTACACAAGCTTAATACACTCCTTAATTGAAGAATCGCAAAACCAGCAAGAAAAGAATGAACAAGAAT
TATTGGAATTAGATAAATGGGCAAGTTTGTGGAATTGGTTTAACATAACAAATTGGCTGTGGTATATAAA
ATTATTCATAATGATAGTAGGAGGCTTGGTAGGTTTAAGAATAGTTTTTGCTGTACTTTCTATAGTGAAT
AGAGTTAGGCAGGGATATTCACCATTATCGTTTCAGACCCACCTCCCAACCCCGAGGGGACCCGACAGGC
CCGAAGGAATAGAAGAAGAAGGTGGAGAGAGAGACAGAGACAGATCCATTCGATTAGTGAACGGATCTCG
ACGGTATCGATCACGAGACTAGCCTCGAGCGGCCGCCCCCTTCACCGAGGGCCTATTTCCCATGATTCCT
TCATATTTGCATATACGATACAAGGCTGTTAGAGAGATAATTGGAATTAATTTGACTGTAAACACAAAGA
TATTAGTACAAAATACGTGACGTAGAAAGTAATAATTTCTTGGGTAGTTTGCAGTTTTAAAATTATGTTT
TAAAATGGACTATCATATGCTTACCGTAACTTGAAAGTATTTCGATTTCTTGGCTTTATATATCTTGTGG
AAAGGACGAAACACCGGGCTGTGGCTCTAGACACTAAACTCGAGTTTAGTGTCTAGAGCCACAGCTTTTT
GAATTCTCGACCTCGAGACAAATGGCAGTATTCATCCACAATTTTAAAAGAAAAGGGGGGATTGGGGGGT
ACAGTGCAGGGGAAAGAATAGTAGACATAATAGCAACAGACATACAAACTAAAGAATTACAAAAACAAAT
TACAAAAATTCAAAATTTTCGGGTTTATTACAGGGACAGCAGAGATCCACTTTGGCCGCGGCTCGAGGGG
G
Features (pLannotate 1.2.2; 25 found; start..end, strand, type, name):
    529..1128    +  CDS            PuroR: puromycin N-acetyltransferase; pac from Streptomyces alboniger; confers resistance to puromycin
   1171..1254    +  CDS            nef (fragment): NEF_HV1Z2 - Experimental evidence at protein level: Swiss-Prot protein existence level 1. Extracellular Nef protein targets CD4(+) T-lymphocytes for apoptosis by interacting with CXCR4 surface receptors. From Human immunodeficiency virus type 1 group M subtype D (isolate Z2/CDC-Z34) (HIV-1).
   1256..1489    +  LTR            3' LTR (ΔU3): self-inactivating 3' long terminal repeat (LTR) from HIV-1
   1561..1682    +  polyA_signal   SV40 poly(A) signal: SV40 polyadenylation signal
   1722..1857    +  rep_origin     SV40 ori: SV40 origin of replication
   1878..1896    -  promoter       T7 promoter: promoter for bacteriophage T7 RNA polymerase
   1904..2059    +  CDS            lacZα (fragment): LacZα fragment of β-galactosidase; lacZ fragment
   2064..2492    +  rep_origin     f1 ori (sequence partly withheld): f1 bacteriophage origin of replication; arrow indicates direction of (+) strand synthesis
   2545..2649    +  promoter       AmpR promoter: bla
   2650..3510    +  CDS            AmpR: β-lactamase; bla; confers resistance to ampicillin, carbenicillin, and related antibiotics
   3681..4269    +  rep_origin     ori: high-copy-number ColE1/pMB1/pBR322/pUC origin of replication
   4452..4544    +  CDS            lacI (fragment): lac repressor; lacI; The lac repressor binds to the lac operator to inhibit transcription in E. coli. This inhibition can be relieved by adding lactose or isopropyl-β-D-thiogalactopyranoside (IPTG).
   4557..4578    +  protein_bind   CAP binding site: CAP binding activates transcription in the presence of cAMP. E. coli catabolite activator protein
   4593..4623    +  promoter       lac promoter: promoter for the E. coli lac operon
   4631..4647    +  protein_bind   lac operator: The lac repressor binds to the lac operator to inhibit transcription in E. coli. This inhibition can be relieved by adding lactose or isopropyl-β-D-thiogalactopyranoside (IPTG). lac repressor encoded by lacI
   4692..4710    +  promoter       T3 promoter: promoter for bacteriophage T3 RNA polymerase
   4738..4964    +  promoter       RSV promoter: Rous sarcoma virus enhancer/promoter
   4965..5145    +  LTR            5' LTR (truncated): truncated 5' long terminal repeat (LTR) from HIV-1
   5192..5317    +  misc_feature   HIV-1 Ψ: packaging signal of human immunodeficiency virus type 1
   5301..5664    +  CDS            HIV-1 gag (fragment): gag protein from human immunodeficiency virus 1; gag
   5810..6043    +  misc_feature   RRE: The Rev response element (RRE) of HIV-1 allows for Rev-dependent mRNA export from the nucleus to the cytoplasm.
   6420..6520    +  CDS            Rev (fragment): human immunodeficiency virus 1 (HIV-1) Rev protein; rev; enhances nuclear export of unspliced and incompletely spliced viral mRNAs
   6570..6810    +  promoter       U6 promoter: RNA polymerase III promoter for human U6 snRNA
   6915..7032    +  misc_feature   cPPT/CTS: central polypurine tract and central termination sequence of HIV-1
   7081..507     +  promoter       hPGK promoter (across the origin): human phosphoglycerate kinase 1 promoter
