[The description below was written by a language model from this plasmid's Addgene catalogue record and pLannotate feature annotations shown in this document.]
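Description:
pLKO-shPKM2_4 is a lentiviral shRNA vector built on the pLKO.1 backbone from The RNAi Consortium, carrying a short hairpin directed against human PKM, the pyruvate kinase gene that gives rise to the PKM2 isoform. The annotated sequence is about 7.1 kb. In bacteria it is maintained at high copy from a ColE1/pUC-type origin and selected with ampicillin through the β-lactamase gene. An f1 origin and remnants of a lac/lacZα cloning region with T3 and T7 promoters are also present as backbone carry-over.

The viral portion has a third-generation, self-inactivating layout. An RSV promoter fused to a truncated HIV-1 5' LTR drives production of the genomic RNA in packaging cells. It is followed by the Ψ packaging signal with a partial gag sequence and by the Rev response element, which allows Rev-dependent nuclear export. The unit ends in a ΔU3 3' LTR that disables LTR promoter activity after integration, and an SV40 polyadenylation signal and SV40 origin lie downstream of it.

Between the LTRs, a human U6 RNA polymerase III promoter sits upstream of the interval where the hairpin is expected, although the feature table does not annotate the shRNA itself and the record gives only "PKM2" as its target. This is followed by a cPPT/CTS element, which aids nuclear import of the reverse-transcribed genome. A human PGK promoter then drives puromycin N-acetyltransferase, so transduced mammalian cells can be selected with puromycin.

The construct is suited to stable knockdown of PKM2 in human cells after packaging with helper plasmids. The associated publication concerns inhibition of PKM2 by reactive oxygen species and its role in cellular antioxidant responses. The depositor's comment about PKM1/PKM2 isoform annotation refers to accessions other than the human ones listed for this insert.
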