Addgene plasmid #42516: pLKO-shPKM2_4
Depositing lab: Dimitrios Anastasiou. Depositing organization: MRC National Institute for Medical Research. Publication: Inhibition of pyruvate kinase M2 by reactive oxygen species contributes to cellular antioxidant responses. Anastasiou D, Poulogiannis G, Asara JM, Boxer MB, Jiang JK, Shen M, Bellinger G, Sasaki AT, Locasale JW, Auld DS, Thomas CJ, Vander Heiden MG, Cantley LC. Science. 2011 Dec 2;334(6060):1278-83. doi: 10.1126/science.1211485. Epub 2011 Nov 3. PubMed 22052977.
Backbone
  Vector backbone: pLKO.1
  Backbone manufacturer: The RNAi consortium
  Backbone size w/o insert (bp): 7032
  Vector type: Lentiviral
  Selectable markers: Puromycin
Growth in bacteria
  Bacterial resistance: Ampicillin, 100 μg/mL
  Growth temperature: 37°C
  Growth strain: DH5alpha
  Copy number: High Copy
Gene/Insert
  Gene/Insert name: shRNA-PKM2
  gRNA/shRNA sequence: PKM2
  Species: H. sapiens (human)
  GenBank ID: NM_002654 NM_182471
  Entrez Gene: PKM (a.k.a. CTHBP, HEL-S-30, OIP3, PK3, PKM2, TCB, THBP1, p58)
Resource information
  A portion of this plasmid was derived from a plasmid made by: Obtained from W. Hahn (The RNAi Consortium)
Terms and licenses: Academic/Nonprofit Terms; Industry Terms: Not Available to Industry
Depositor comments: The depositing scientist notes: NM_011099.3 is PKM2 and NM_001253883.1 is PKM1, based on sequence homology of the respective translated products to the human PKM isoforms. The isoform annotations in the corresponding GeneBank entries are incorrect.
How to cite: pLKO-shPKM2_4 was a gift from Dimitrios Anastasiou (Addgene plasmid # 42516 ; http://n2t.net/addgene:42516 ; RRID:Addgene_42516)
