>Addgene plasmid #42516 | pLKO-shPKM2_4 | depositor partial sequence | sequence record 60855 | shRNA
CCGGGCTGTGGCTCTAGACACTAAACTCGAGTTTAGTGTCTAGAGCCACAGCTTTTTG
