>Addgene plasmid #42516 | pLKO-shPKM2_4 | addgene partial sequence | sequence record 61425 | LKO1_5 shRNA
TGGCTTTATATATCTTGTGGAAAGGACGAAACACCGGGCTGTGGCTCTAGACACTAAACTCGAGTTTAGT
GTCTAGAGCCACAGCTTTTTGAATTCTCGACCTCGAGACAAATGGCAGTATTCATCCACAATTTTAAAAG
AAAAGGGGGGATTGGGGGGTACAGTGCAGGGGAAAGAATAGTAGACATAATAGCAACAGACATACAAACT
AAAGAATTACAAAAACAAATTACAAAAATTCAAAATTTTCGGGTTTATTACAGGGACAGCAGAGATCCAC
TTTGGCCGCGGCTCGAGGGGGTTGGGGTTGCGCCTTTTCCAAGGCAGCCCTGGGTTTGCGCAGGGACGCG
GCTGCTCTGGGCGTGGTTCCGGGAAACGCAGCGGCGCCGACCCTGGGTCTCGCACATTCTTCACGTCCGT
TCGCAGCGTCACCCGGATCTTCGCCGCTACCCTTGTGGGCCCCCCGGCGACGCTTCCTGCTCCGCCCCTA
AGTCGGGAAGGTTCCTTGCGGTTCGCGGCGTGCCGGACGTGACAAACGGAAGCCGCACGTCTCACTAGTA
CCCTCGCAGACGGACAGCGCCAGGGAGCAATGGCAGCGCGCCGACCGCGATGGGCTGTGGCCAATAGCGG
CTGCTCAGCAGGGCGCGCCGAGAGCAGCGGCCGGGAAGGGGCGGTGCGGGAGGCGGGGTGTGGGGCGGTA
GTGTGGGCCCTGTTCCTGCCCGCGCGGTGTTCCGCATTCTGCAAGCCTCCGGAGCGCACGTCGGCAGTCG
GCTCCCTCGTTGACCGAATCACCGACCTCTCTCCCCAGGGGGATCCACCGGAGCTTACCATGACCGAGTA
CAAGCCCACGGTGCGCCTCGCCACCCGCGA
